Addgene plasmid #32102: pMAL-c2x-MT2
Depositing lab: David DeRosier & Chris Mercogliano & Cristina Risco Ortiz. Depositing organization: Brandeis University. Publication: Concatenated metallothionein as a clonable gold label for electron microscopy. Mercogliano CP, DeRosier DJ. J Struct Biol. 2007 Oct;160(1):70-82. Epub 2007 Jul 10. 10.1016/j.jsb.2007.06.010 PubMed 17692533.
Backbone
  Vector backbone: pMAL-c2x
  Backbone manufacturer: New England Biolabs
  Backbone size w/o insert (bp): 6700
  Modifications to backbone: Already has one copy of MT inserted to begin with. This parent plasmid is available as Addgene plasmid 32101.
  Vector type: Bacterial Expression
Growth in bacteria
  Bacterial resistance: Ampicillin, 100 μg/mL
  Growth temperature: 37°C
  Growth strain: DH5alpha
  Copy number: High Copy
Gene/Insert
  Gene/Insert name: MT (2x)
  Species: M. musculus (mouse)
  Entrez Gene: Mt1 (a.k.a. MT-I, Mt-1)
  Promoter: P-lac
  Tag / fusion protein: MBP (N terminal on backbone)
  Cloning method: Restriction Enzyme; 5′ cloning site XmnI (not destroyed); 3′ cloning site AflIII/NcoI (destroyed during cloning)
  Sequencing primers: 5′ MBP_F
Resource information
  A portion of this plasmid was derived from a plasmid made by: The metallothionein (MT) gene was amplified from pET-3d-MT (a gift from the Winge laboratory, University of Utah), which contains the MT gene within the pET-3d vector (Novagen, Madison, WI).
Terms and licenses: Academic/Nonprofit Terms; Industry Terms: Not Available to Industry
Depositor comments: In this construct, a translational modification was made that changes an alanine to an aspartic acid at the junction between the two MT genes. The second copy of the MT gene was inserted into the pMAL-c2x-MT1 plasmid (Addgene plasmids 32101) before the existing MT copy. The inserted MT gene was amplified from pET-3d-MT using the forward primer (50-CTCGGGATCGAGGGAAGGATTTCAAGATATACCATGGACCCC-30), which codes for the MBP linker region containing an XmnI and NcoI site fused in frame to the MT gene, and the reverse primer (50-GTGACCACATGTCACAGCACGTGCACTTGTCC-3 0 ), which contains an AflIII site at the MT–MT junction. The pMAL-c2x-MT plasmid was prepared by digesting with XmnI and NcoI, and the PCR product was constructed with XmnI and AflIII. Since NcoI and AflIII produced equivalent DNA ends, the second copy of MT was inserted with removal of both restriction sites at the ligation junction. This process can be reproduced iteratively to introduce as many copies of MT in frame into the construct as desired. In addition to this plasmid Addgene offers versions with 1 copy (32101), 3 copies (32115) and 4 copies (32100) of MT.
How to cite: pMAL-c2x-MT2 was a gift from David DeRosier & Chris Mercogliano & Cristina Risco Ortiz (Addgene plasmid # 32102 ; http://n2t.net/addgene:32102 ; RRID:Addgene_32102)
