[The description below was written by a language model from this plasmid's Addgene catalogue record.]
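Description:
pMAL-c2x-MT2 is a bacterial expression plasmid built on the commercial pMAL-c2x backbone (about 6.7 kb without insert), which produces proteins as fusions to an N-terminal maltose-binding protein (MBP). It is maintained at high copy in E. coli and selected with ampicillin. The record lists the promoter driving the fusion as P-lac; no feature table is provided, so other backbone elements such as the origin of replication are not itemised here.

The payload is two tandem, in-frame copies of mouse metallothionein (Mt1) fused downstream of MBP. The construct was made from a parent plasmid that already carried one MT copy. A second copy, amplified from a pET-3d-based MT plasmid, was inserted upstream of the existing one, between the MBP linker and the resident MT. The PCR product carried XmnI and NcoI sites at its 5′ end and an AflIII site at its 3′ end. Because NcoI and AflIII leave compatible ends, ligation into the XmnI/NcoI-cut parent destroys both sites at the MT–MT junction, while the upstream XmnI and NcoI sites are regenerated. The same step can therefore be repeated to add further copies, and sibling plasmids with one, three and four copies exist. The junction design changes one alanine to an aspartic acid between the two MT units.

According to the associated publication, concatenated metallothionein serves as a clonable gold label for electron microscopy. MT is a small, cysteine-rich metal-binding protein, and the MBP fusion offers a convenient handle for amylose-affinity purification of the MT concatemer.
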