>Addgene plasmid #32102 | pMAL-c2x-MT2 | addgene partial sequence | sequence record 37636 | MBP-F 5'-GATGAAGCCCTGAAAGACGCGCAG-3'
ATCGAGGGAAGGATTTCAAGATATACCATGGACCCCAACTGCTCCTGCTCCACCGGCGGCTCCTGCACTT
GCACCAGCTCCTGCGCCTGCAAGAACTGCAAGTGCACCTCCTGCAAGAAGAGCTGCTGCTCCTGCTGTCC
CGTGGGCTGCTCCAAATGTGCCCAGGGCTGTGTCTGCAAAGGCGCCGCGGACAAGTGCACGTGCTGTGAC
ATGGACCCCAACTGCTCCTGCTCCACCGGCGGCTCCTGCACTTGCACCAGCTCCTGCGCCTGCAAGAACT
GCAAGTGCACCTCCTGCAAGAAGAGCTGCTGCTCCTGCTGTCCCGTGGGCTGCTCCAAATGTGCCCAGGG
CTGTGTCTGCAAAGGCGCCGCGGACAAGTGCACGTGCTGTGCCTAGGATCCTCTAGAGTCGACCTGCAGG
CAAGCTTGGCACTGGCCGTCGTTTTACAACGTCGTGACTGGGAAAACCCTGGCGTTACCCAACTTAATCG
CCTTGCAGCACATCCCCCTTTCGCCAGCTGGCGTAATAGCGAAGAGGCCCGCACCGATCGCCCTTCCCAA
CAGTTGCGCAGCCTGAATGGCGAATGGCAGCTTGGCTGTTTTGGCGGATGAGATAAGATTTTCAGCCTGA
TACAGATTAAATCAGAACGCAGAAGCGGTCTGATAAAACAGAATTTGCCTGGCGGCAGTAGCGCGGTGGT
CCCACCTGACCCCATGCCGAACTCAGAAGTGAAACGCCGTAGCGCCGATGGTAGTGTGGGGTCTCCCCAT
GCGAGAGTAGGGAACTGCCAGGCATCAAATAAAACGAAAGGCTCAGTCGAAAGACTGGGCCTTTCGTTTT
ATCTGTTGTTTGTCGGTGAACGCTCTCCTGAGTANGACAAATCCGCCGGGAGCGGANTTGAACGTTGCGA
ACACG
